Addgene plasmid #186754: pNHT7::YB1::sNluc1
Purpose: An mRNA production vector encoding planarian codon-optimized nanoluciferase (sNluc1, CAI = 0.925) with y-box binding protein 5' and 3' UTRs.
Depositing lab: Bo Wang. Depositing organization: Stanford University. Publication: Heterologous reporter expression in the planarian Schmidtea mediterranea through somatic mRNA transfection. Hall RN, Weill U, Drees L, Leal-Ortiz S, Li H, Khariton M, Chai C, Xue Y, Rosental B, Quake SR, Sanchez Alvarado A, Melosh NA, Fire AZ, Rink JC, Wang B. Cell Rep Methods. 2022 Sep 20;2(10):100298. doi: 10.1016/j.crmeth.2022.100298. eCollection 2022 Oct 24. PubMed 36313809.
Backbone
  Vector backbone: pNHT7
  Backbone size w/o insert (bp): 2314
  Total vector size (bp): 3119
Growth in bacteria
  Bacterial resistance: Kanamycin, 50 μg/mL
  Growth temperature: 37°C
  Growth strain: DH5alpha
  Copy number: High Copy
Gene/Insert
  Gene/Insert name: Nanoluciferase
  Species: Schmidtea mediterranea
  Insert size (bp): 805
  Promoter: T7
  Cloning method: Restriction Enzyme; 5′ cloning site BsaI (destroyed during cloning); 3′ cloning site BsaI (destroyed during cloning)
  Sequencing primers: 5′ GTAAAACGACGGCCAGT; 3′ CAGGAAACAGCTATGAC
Terms and licenses: Academic/Nonprofit Terms; Industry Terms: Not Available to Industry
How to cite: pNHT7::YB1::sNluc1 was a gift from Bo Wang (Addgene plasmid # 186754 ; http://n2t.net/addgene:186754 ; RRID:Addgene_186754)
