[The description below was written by a language model from this plasmid's Addgene catalogue record and pLannotate feature annotations shown in this document.]
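Description:
pNHT7::YB1::sNluc1 is a small (about 3.1 kb) bacterial plasmid that serves as a template for producing mRNA by in vitro transcription, rather than as an expression vector in its own right. It is built on the pNHT7 backbone and propagated in E. coli at high copy number from a ColE1/pUC-type origin, with selection by a kanamycin resistance gene (aminoglycoside phosphotransferase). The feature table also picks up short remnants of lacI and lacZα, along with rrnB T1 and T2 terminators upstream of the cassette. The terminators probably insulate the insert from read-through transcription in bacteria, while the lac fragments appear to be non-functional cloning leftovers.

The payload is an approximately 800 bp insert placed directly downstream of a bacteriophage T7 promoter and introduced through BsaI sites that were destroyed during assembly, which is consistent with Golden Gate-style cloning. It encodes sNluc1, a nanoluciferase open reading frame codon-optimized for the planarian Schmidtea mediterranea (reported codon adaptation index 0.925). The annotation identifies this coding region as derived from the catalytic subunit of the Oplophorus gracilirostris luciferase, the enzyme from which nanoluciferase was engineered. The coding sequence is flanked by the 5' and 3' untranslated regions of a planarian Y-box binding protein gene (YB1); these are not annotated separately in the feature table but presumably occupy the intervals around the luciferase CDS, and are likely intended to support translation and stability of the transcript in planarian cells.

T7 RNA polymerase transcription from this plasmid yields a reporter mRNA for transfection into planarian somatic cells, giving a luminescent readout of heterologous expression in an organism that lacks established transgenic tools.
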