Features (pLannotate 1.2.2; 8 found; start..end, strand, type, name):
    121..213     +  CDS            lacI (fragment): lac repressor; lacI; The lac repressor binds to the lac operator to inhibit transcription in E. coli. This inhibition can be relieved by adding lactose or isopropyl-β-D-thiogalactopyranoside (IPTG).
    268..295     -  terminator     rrnB T2 terminator: transcription terminator T2 from the E. coli rrnB gene
    427..470     +  terminator     rrnB T1 terminator: Escherichia coli rrnB; transcription terminator T1 from the E. coli rrnB gene
    517..553     -  CDS            lacZα (fragment): LacZα fragment of β-galactosidase; lacZ fragment
    554..572     +  promoter       T7 promoter: promoter for bacteriophage T7 RNA polymerase
    667..1179    +  CDS            LUCI_OPLGR (fragment): Experimental evidence at protein level: Swiss-Prot protein existence level 1. Catalytic subunit of oplophorus-luciferin 2-monooxygenase. Oxidoreductase that converts coelenterazine (the oplophorus luciferin) to coelenteramide under emission of blue light with a maximum at 454 nm. Is also active with bisdeoxycoelenterazine. From Oplophorus gracilirostris (Luminous shrimp).
   1513..2322    +  CDS            KanR: aminoglycoside phosphotransferase; aph(3')-Ia; confers resistance to kanamycin in bacteria or G418 (Geneticin®) in eukaryotes
   2469..3057    +  rep_origin     ori: high-copy-number ColE1/pMB1/pBR322/pUC origin of replication
>Addgene plasmid #186754 | pNHT7::YB1::sNluc1 | addgene full sequence | sequence record 375096 | Addgene NGS Result
CTTTCCTGCGTTATCCCCTGATTCTGTGGATAACCGTATTACCGCCTTTGAGTGAGCTGATACCGCTCGC
CGCAGCCGAACGACCGAGCGCAGCGAGTCAGTGAGCGAGGAAGCGGAAGAGCGCCCAATACGCAAACCGC
CTCTCCCCGCGCGTTGGCCGATTCATTAATGCAGCTGGCACGACAGGTTTCCCGACTGGAAAGCGGGCAG
TGAGCGCAACGCAATTAATACGCGTACCGCTAGCCAGGAAGAGTTTGTAGAAACGCAAAAAGGCCATCCG
TCAGGATGGCCTTCTGCTTAGTTTGATGCCTGGCAGTTTATGGCGGGCGTCCTGCCCGCCACCCTCCGGG
CCGTTGCTTCACAACGTTCAAATCCGCTCCCGGCGGATTTGTCCTACTCAGGAGAGCGTTCACCGACAAA
CAACAGATAAAACGAAAGGCCCAGTCTTCCGACTGAGCCTTTCGTTTTATTTGATGCCTGGCAGTTCCCT
ACTCTCGCGTTAACGCTAGCATGGATGTTTTCCCAGTCACGACGTTGTAAAACGACGGCCAGTTAATACG
ACTCACTATAGGCAAAGAAACTTAAATAAAACTTGATTTAACTAACTTAACATTTTGTTTATATACTTAT
ATAATTACAATAACAATAAATTCAATTTAATTTATAATGGTTTTTACATTAGAAGATTTTGTTGGAGATT
GGAGACAAACAGCTGGATATAATTTAGATCAAGTTTTAGAACAAGGAGGAGTTTCATCATTGTTCCAAAA
TTTGGGAGTTTCAGTTACACCAATTCAAAGAATTGTTTTGAGTGGAGAAAATGGATTAAAGATTGATATT
CATGTTATTATTCCATATGAGGGATTATCAGGAGATCAAATGGGACAAATTGAAAAGATTTTCAAAGTTG
TTTATCCAGTTGATGATCATCATTTCAAAGTTATTTTACATTATGGAACATTAGTTATTGATGGAGTTAC
ACCAAATATGATTGATTATTTTGGAAGACCATATGAGGGAATTGCTGTTTTTGATGGAAAGAAGATTACA
GTTACAGGAACATTATGGAATGGAAACAAAATTATTGACGAAAGATTAATTAATCCAGATGGATCATTAT
TATTTAGAGTTACAATTAATGGAGTTACAGGATGGAGATTATGTGAAAGAATTTTAGCTTAATGTAATAT
GAATTATATATGTCGATTTGTACAATACTTATGAAAACACGACTTTACGTTTTTGCGTTGTTTTATAAAT
CAAATCATGATTCAATTAACGGAATTTCGATTCATAAGTATTTGAAAGTGTTCTATGTACTGTAGGTTAA
TATTTAATAAATTTGTGTATTTCATTTCAATATAAATTTTGACCACCAAGCTTGTCATAGCTGTTTCCTG
GCAGCTCTGGCCCGTGTCTCAAAATCTCTGATGTTACATTGCACAAGATAAAAATATATCATCATGAACA
ATAAAACTGTCTGCTTACATAAACAGTAATACAAGGGGTGTTATGAGCCATATTCAACGGGAAACGTCGA
GGCCGCGATTAAATTCCAACATGGATGCTGATTTATATGGGTATAAATGGGCTCGCGATAATGTCGGGCA
ATCAGGTGCGACAATCTATCGCTTGTATGGGAAGCCCGATGCGCCAGAGTTGTTTCTGAAACATGGCAAA
GGTAGCGTTGCCAATGATGTTACAGATGAGATGGTCAGACTAAACTGGCTGACGGAATTTATGCCTCTTC
CGACCATCAAGCATTTTATCCGTACTCCTGATGATGCATGGTTACTCACCACTGCGATCCCCGGAAAAAC
AGCATTCCAGGTATTAGAAGAATATCCTGATTCAGGTGAAAATATTGTTGATGCGCTGGCAGTGTTCCTG
CGCCGGTTGCATTCGATTCCTGTTTGTAATTGTCCTTTTAACAGCGATCGCGTATTTCGCCTCGCTCAGG
CGCAATCACGAATGAATAACGGTTTGGTTGATGCGAGTGATTTTGATGACGAGCGTAATGGCTGGCCTGT
TGAACAAGTCTGGAAAGAAATGCATAAACTTTTGCCATTCTCACCGGATTCAGTCGTCACTCATGGTGAT
TTCTCACTTGATAACCTTATTTTTGACGAGGGGAAATTAATAGGTTGTATTGATGTTGGACGAGTCGGAA
TCGCAGACCGATACCAGGATCTTGCCATCCTATGGAACTGCCTCGGTGAGTTTTCTCCTTCATTACAGAA
ACGGCTTTTTCAAAAATATGGTATTGATAATCCTGATATGAATAAATTGCAGTTTCATTTGATGCTCGAT
GAGTTTTTCTAATCAGAATTGGTTAATTGGTTGTAACACTGGCAGAGCATTACGCTGACTTGACGGGACG
GCGCAAGCTCATGACCAAAATCCCTTAACGTGAGTTACGCGTCGTTCCACTGAGCGTCAGACCCCGTAGA
AAAGATCAAAGGATCTTCTTGAGATCCTTTTTTTCTGCGCGTAATCTGCTGCTTGCAAACAAAAAAACCA
CCGCTACCAGCGGTGGTTTGTTTGCCGGATCAAGAGCTACCAACTCTTTTTCCGAAGGTAACTGGCTTCA
GCAGAGCGCAGATACCAAATACTGTTCTTCTAGTGTAGCCGTAGTTAGGCCACCACTTCAAGAACTCTGT
AGCACCGCCTACATACCTCGCTCTGCTAATCCTGTTACCAGTGGCTGCTGCCAGTGGCGATAAGTCGTGT
CTTACCGGGTTGGACTCAAGACGATAGTTACCGGATAAGGCGCAGCGGTCGGGCTGAACGGGGGGTTCGT
GCACACAGCCCAGCTTGGAGCGAACGACCTACACCGAACTGAGATACCTACAGCGTGAGCTATGAGAAAG
CGCCACGCTTCCCGAAGGGAGAAAGGCGGACAGGTATCCGGTAAGCGGCAGGGTCGGAACAGGAGAGCGC
ACGAGGGAGCTTCCAGGGGGAAACGCCTGGTATCTTTATAGTCCTGTCGGGTTTCGCCACCTCTGACTTG
AGCGTCGATTTTTGTGATGCTCGTCAGGGGGGCGGAGCCTATGGAAAAACGCCAGCAACGCGGCCTTTTT
ACGGTTCCTGGCCTTTTGCTGGCCTTTTGCTCACATGTT
